>Addgene plasmid #143611 | TFORF2762 | addgene full sequence | sequence record 400480 | Addgene NGS Result
TTAATGTAGTCTTATGCAATACTCTTGTAGTCTTGCAACATGGTAACGATGAGTTAGCAACATGCCTTAC
AAGGAGAGAAAAAGCACCGTGCATGCCGATTGGTGGAAGTAAGGTGGTACGATCGTGCCTTATTAGGAAG
GCAACAGACGGGTCTGACATGGATTGGACGAACCACTGAATTGCCGCATTGCAGAGATATTGTATTTAAG
TGCCTAGCTCGATACATAAACGGGTCTCTCTGGTTAGACCAGATCTGAGCCTGGGAGCTCTCTGGCTAAC
TAGGGAACCCACTGCTTAAGCCTCAATAAAGCTTGCCTTGAGTGCTTCAAGTAGTGTGTGCCCGTCTGTT
GTGTGACTCTGGTAACTAGAGATCCCTCAGACCCTTTTAGTCAGTGTGGAAAATCTCTAGCAGTGGCGCC
CGAACAGGGACTTGAAAGCGAAAGGGAAACCAGAGGAGCTCTCTCGACGCAGGACTCGGCTTGCTGAAGC
GCGCACGGCAAGAGGCGAGGGGCGGCGACTGGTGAGTACGCCAAAAATTTTGACTAGCGGAGGCTAGAAG
GAGAGAGATGGGTGCGAGAGCGTCAGTATTAAGCGGGGGAGAATTAGATCGCGATGGGAAAAAATTCGGT
TAAGGCCAGGGGGAAAGAAAAAATATAAATTAAAACATATAGTATGGGCAAGCAGGGAGCTAGAACGATT
CGCAGTTAATCCTGGCCTGTTAGAAACATCAGAAGGCTGTAGACAAATACTGGGACAGCTACAACCATCC
CTTCAGACAGGATCAGAAGAACTTAGATCATTATATAATACAGTAGCAACCCTCTATTGTGTGCATCAAA
GGATAGAGATAAAAGACACCAAGGAAGCTTTAGACAAGATAGAGGAAGAGCAAAACAAAAGTAAGACCAC
CGCACAGCAAGCGGCCGCTGATCTTCAGACCTGGAGGAGGAGATATGAGGGACAATTGGAGAAGTGAATT
ATATAAATATAAAGTAGTAAAAATTGAACCATTAGGAGTAGCACCCACCAAGGCAAAGAGAAGAGTGGTG
CAGAGAGAAAAAAGAGCAGTGGGAATAGGAGCTTTGTTCCTTGGGTTCTTGGGAGCAGCAGGAAGCACTA
TGGGCGCAGCGTCAATGACGCTGACGGTACAGGCCAGACAATTATTGTCTGGTATAGTGCAGCAGCAGAA
CAATTTGCTGAGGGCTATTGAGGCGCAACAGCATCTGTTGCAACTCACAGTCTGGGGCATCAAGCAGCTC
CAGGCAAGAATCCTGGCTGTGGAAAGATACCTAAAGGATCAACAGCTCCTGGGGATTTGGGGTTGCTCTG
GAAAACTCATTTGCACCACTGCTGTGCCTTGGAATGCTAGTTGGAGTAATAAATCTCTGGAACAGATTTG
GAATCACACGACCTGGATGGAGTGGGACAGAGAAATTAACAATTACACAAGCTTAATACACTCCTTAATT
GAAGAATCGCAAAACCAGCAAGAAAAGAATGAACAAGAATTATTGGAATTAGATAAATGGGCAAGTTTGT
GGAATTGGTTTAACATAACAAATTGGCTGTGGTATATAAAATTATTCATAATGATAGTAGGAGGCTTGGT
AGGTTTAAGAATAGTTTTTGCTGTACTTTCTATAGTGAATAGAGTTAGGCAGGGATATTCACCATTATCG
TTTCAGACCCACCTCCCAACCCCGAGGGGACCCATGCATTGCATCTCAATTAGTCAGCAACCAGGTGTGG
AAAGTCCCCAGGCTCCCCAGCAGGCAGAAGTATGCAAAGCATGCGTCTCAATTAGTCAGCAACCATAGTC
CCGCCCCTAACTCCGCCCATCCCGCCCCTAACTCCGCCCAGTTCCGCCCATTCTCCGCCCCATGGCTGAC
TAATTTTTTTTATTTATGCAGAGGCCGAGGCCGCCTCGGCCTCTGAGCTATTCCAGAAGTAGTGAGGAGG
CTTTTTTGGAGGCCTAGGCTTTTGCAAAAAGCTTTCTAGAGGTACCACCGGAGCTTACCATGACCGAGTA
CAAGCCCACGGTGCGCCTCGCCACCCGCGACGACGTCCCCAGGGCCGTACGCACCCTCGCCGCCGCGTTC
GCCGACTACCCCGCCACGCGCCACACCGTCGATCCGGACCGCCACATCGAGCGGGTCACCGAGCTGCAAG
AACTCTTCCTCACGCGCGTCGGGCTCGACATCGGCAAGGTGTGGGTCGCGGACGACGGCGCCGCCGTGGC
GGTCTGGACCACGCCGGAGAGCGTCGAAGCGGGGGCGGTGTTCGCCGAGATCGGCCCGCGCATGGCCGAG
TTGAGCGGTTCCCGGCTGGCCGCGCAGCAACAGATGGAAGGCCTCCTGGCGCCGCACCGGCCCAAGGAGC
CCGCGTGGTTCCTGGCCACCGTCGGCGTCTCGCCCGACCACCAGGGCAAGGGTCTGGGCAGCGCCGTCGT
GCTCCCCGGAGTGGAGGCGGCCGAGCGCGCCGGGGTGCCCGCCTTCCTGGAGACCTCCGCGCCCCGCAAC
CTCCCCTTCTACGAGCGGCTCGGCTTCACCGTCACCGCCGACGTCGAGGTGCCCGAAGGACCGCGCACCT
GGTGCATGACCCGCAAGCCCGGTGCCAGTTAACGAATTCTAGATCTTGAGACAAATGGCAGTATTCATCC
ACAATTTTAAAAGAAAAGGGGGGATTGGGGGGTACAGTGCAGGGGAAAGAATAGTAGACATAATAGCAAC
AGACATACAAACTAAAGAATTACAAAAACAAATTACAAAAATTCAAAATTTTCGGGTTTATTACAGGGAC
AGCAGAGATCCACTTTGGCGCCGGCTCGAGGCCTGCAGGTGCAAAGATGGATAAAGTTTTAAACAGAGAG
GAATCTTTGCAGCTAATGGACCTTCTAGGTCTTGAAAGGAGTGGGAATTGGCTCCGGTGCCCGTCAGTGG
GCAGAGCGCACATCGCCCACAGTCCCCGAGAAGTTGGGGGGAGGGGTCGGCAATTGAACCGGTGCCTAGA
GAAGGTGGCGCGGGGTAAACTGGGAAAGTGATGTCGTGTACTGGCTCCGCCTTTTTCCCGAGGGTGGGGG
AGAACCGTATATAAGTGCAGTAGTCGCCGTGAACGTTCTTTTTCGCAACGGGTTTGCCGCCAGAACACAG
GTAAGTGCCGTGTGTGGTTCCCGCGGGCCTGGCCTCTTTACGGGTTATGGCCCTTGCGTGCCTTGAATTA
CTTCCACCTGGCTGCAGTACGTGATTCTTGATCCCGAGCTTCGGGTTGGAAGTGGGTGGGAGAGTTCGAG
GCCTTGCGCTTAAGGAGCCCCTTCGCCTCGTGCTTGAGTTGAGGCCTGGCCTGGGCGCTGGGGCCGCCGC
GTGCGAATCTGGTGGCACCTTCGCGCCTGTCTCGCTGCTTTCGATAAGTCTCTAGCCATTTAAAATTTTT
GATGACCTGCTGCGACGCTTTTTTTCTGGCAAGATAGTCTTGTAAATGCGGGCCAAGATCTGCACACTGG
TATTTCGGTTTTTGGGGCCGCGGGCGGCGACGGGGCCCGTGCGTCCCAGCGCACATGTTCGGCGAGGCGG
GGCCTGCGAGCGCGGCCACCGAGAATCGGACGGGGGTAGTCTCAAGCTGGCCGGCCTGCTCTGGTGCCTG
GCCTCGCGCCGCCGTGTATCGCCCCGCCCTGGGCGGCAAGGCTGGCCCGGTCGGCACCAGTTGCGTGAGC
GGAAAGATGGCCGCTTCCCGGCCCTGCTGCAGGGAGCTCAAAATGGAGGACGCGGCGCTCGGGAGAGCGG
GCGGGTGAGTCACCCACACAAAGGAAAAGGGCCTTTCCGTCCTCAGCCGTCGCTTCATGTGACTCCACGG
AGTACCGGGCGCCGTCCAGGCACCTCGATTAGTTCTCGAGCTTTTGGAGTACGTCGTCTTTAGGTTGGGG
GGAGGGGTTTTATGCGATGGAGTTTCCCCACACTGAGTGGGTGGAGACTGAAGTTAGGCCAGCTTGGCAC
TTGATGTAATTCTCCTTGGAATTTGCCCTTTTTGAGTTTGGATCTTGGTTCATTCTCAAGCCTCAGACAG
TGGTTCAAAGTTTTTTTCTTCCATTTCAGGTGTCGTGAGGCTAGCACCGCCACCATGGCACTATTGACAC
CAGCCCCAGGGTCACAAAGTAGCCAATTTCAGCTAATGAAGGCTCTGCTCAAGCATGAATCTGTGGGATC
CCAGCCTTTACAAGATAGAGTTCTCCAGGTCCCCGTGCTTGCCCATGGAGGATGCTGCAGAGAAGATAAA
GTGGTAGCTTCTAGGCTTACTCCAGAGTCCCAGGGGTTGTTGAAAGTGGAAGATGTGGCCCTGACCCTCA
CCCCTGAATGGACACAGCAGGATTCATCTCAGGGGAATCTCTGTAGAGATGAAAAGCAGGAGAACCATGG
CAGCCTGGTCTCCCTGGGTGATGAAAAACAGACTAAGAGCAGGGACTTGCCTCCAGCTGAGGAGCTTCCA
GAAAAGGAGCATGGGAAGATATCGTGCCACCTGAGAGAAGACATTGCCCAGATTCCTACATGTGCAGAAG
CTGGTGAACAGGAGGGCAGGCTACAAAGAAAGCAGAAAAATGCCACAGGAGGGAGGCGGCACATCTGCCA
TGAATGTGGAAAGAGTTTTGCTCAAAGCTCAGGCCTGAGTAAACACAGGAGAATCCACACTGGTGAGAAA
CCCTACGAATGTGAAGAGTGTGGCAAAGCCTTCATTGGGAGCTCTGCCCTTGTCATTCATCAGAGAGTCC
ACACTGGTGAGAAGCCATATGAGTGTGAAGAATGTGGTAAGGCCTTCAGTCATAGCTCAGACCTTATCAA
GCATCAGAGAACCCACACTGGGGAGAAGCCCTATGAGTGTGATGACTGTGGGAAGACCTTCAGCCAGAGC
TGCAGCCTCCTTGAACATCACAGAATCCACACTGGGGAGAAGCCGTATCAGTGCAGTATGTGTGGCAAAG
CCTTTAGGCGAAGTTCACATCTCCTGAGACATCAGAGGATCCATACTGGGGATAAAAATGTTCAGGAACC
TGAGCAGGGAGAGGCCTGGAAAAGTAGGATGGAAAGCCAGTTGGAAAATGTTGAAACTCCCATGTCTTAT
AAATGTAATGAGTGTGAAAGAAGTTTCACTCAGAATACAGGCCTCATTGAACATCAAAAAATCCACACTG
GTGAGAAACCCTATCAGTGTAATGCGTGTGGAAAAGGCTTCACCCGAATTTCATACCTTGTTCAACATCA
GAGAAGCCATGTAGGGAAAAACATCCTATCACAGTAGTAATGAACTAGTCCGTAACTTGAAAGTATTTCG
ATTTCTTGGCTTTATATATCTTGTGGAAAGGACGACTAAGGACGGTACGGAGTCGTTATACGCGTTAAGT
CGACAATCAACCTCTGGATTACAAAATTTGTGAAAGATTGACTGGTATTCTTAACTATGTTGCTCCTTTT
ACGCTATGTGGATACGCTGCTTTAATGCCTTTGTATCATGCTATTGCTTCCCGTATGGCTTTCATTTTCT
CCTCCTTGTATAAATCCTGGTTGCTGTCTCTTTATGAGGAGTTGTGGCCCGTTGTCAGGCAACGTGGCGT
GGTGTGCACTGTGTTTGCTGACGCAACCCCCACTGGTTGGGGCATTGCCACCACCTGTCAGCTCCTTTCC
GGGACTTTCGCTTTCCCCCTCCCTATTGCCACGGCGGAACTCATCGCCGCCTGCCTTGCCCGCTGCTGGA
CAGGGGCTCGGCTGTTGGGCACTGACAATTCCGTGGTGTTGTCGGGGAAATCATCGTCCTTTCCTTGGCT
GCTCGCCTGTGTTGCCACCTGGATTCTGCGCGGGACGTCCTTCTGCTACGTCCCTTCGGCCCTCAATCCA
GCGGACCTTCCTTCCCGCGGCCTGCTGCCGGCTCTGCGGCCTCTTCCGCGTCTTCGCCTTCGCCCTCAGA
CGAGTCGGATCTCCCTTTGGGCCGCCTCCCCGCGTCGACTTTAAGACCAATGACTTACAAGGCAGCTGTA
GATCTTAGCCACTTTTTAAAAGAAAAGGGGGGACTGGAAGGGCTAATTCACTCCCAACGAAGACAAGATC
TGCTTTTTGCTTGTACTGGGTCTCTCTGGTTAGACCAGATCTGAGCCTGGGAGCTCTCTGGCTAACTAGG
GAACCCACTGCTTAAGCCTCAATAAAGCTTGCCTTGAGTGCTTCAAGTAGTGTGTGCCCGTCTGTTGTGT
GACTCTGGTAACTAGAGATCCCTCAGACCCTTTTAGTCAGTGTGGAAAATCTCTAGCAGTACGTATAGTA
GTTCATGTCATCTTATTATTCAGTATTTATAACTTGCAAAGAAATGAATATCAGAGAGTGAGAGGAACTT
GTTTATTGCAGCTTATAATGGTTACAAATAAAGCAATAGCATCACAAATTTCACAAATAAAGCATTTTTT
TCACTGCATTCTAGTTGTGGTTTGTCCAAACTCATCAATGTATCTTATCATGTCTGGCTCTAGCTATCCC
GCCCCTAACTCCGCCCATCCCGCCCCTAACTCCGCCCAGTTCCGCCCATTCTCCGCCCCATGGCTGACTA
ATTTTTTTTATTTATGCAGAGGCCGAGGCCGCCTCGGCCTCTGAGCTATTCCAGAAGTAGTGAGGAGGCT
TTTTTGGAGGCCTAGGGACGTACCCAATTCGCCCTATAGTGAGTCGTATTACGCGCGCTCACTGGCCGTC
GTTTTACAACGTCGTGACTGGGAAAACCCTGGCGTTACCCAACTTAATCGCCTTGCAGCACATCCCCCTT
TCGCCAGCTGGCGTAATAGCGAAGAGGCCCGCACCGATCGCCCTTCCCAACAGTTGCGCAGCCTGAATGG
CGAATGGG
[124 nt withheld, positions 6869-6992]
C
[91 nt withheld, positions 6994-7084]
A
[49 nt withheld, positions 7086-7134]
CCTTTGACGTTGGAGTCCACGTTCTTT
[37 nt withheld, positions 7162-7198]
ACCCTATCTCGGTCTATTCTTTTGATTTATAAGGGATTTTGCCGATTTCGGCCTATTGGTTAAAAAATGA
GCTGATTTAACAAAAATTTAACGCGAATTTTAACAAAATATTAACGCTTACAATTTAGGTGGCACTTTTC
GGGGAAATGTGCGCGGAACCCCTATTTGTTTATTTTTCTAAATACATTCAAATATGTATCCGCTCATGAG
ACAATAACCCTGATAAATGCTTCAATAATATTGAAAAAGGAAGAGTATGAGTATTCAACATTTCCGTGTC
GCCCTTATTCCCTTTTTTGCGGCATTTTGCCTTCCTGTTTTTGCTCACCCAGAAACGCTGGTGAAAGTAA
AAGATGCTGAAGATCAGTTGGGTGCACGAGTGGGTTACATCGAACTGGATCTCAACAGCGGTAAGATCCT
TGAGAGTTTTCGCCCCGAAGAACGTTTTCCAATGATGAGCACTTTTAAAGTTCTGCTATGTGGCGCGGTA
TTATCCCGTATTGACGCCGGGCAAGAGCAACTCGGTCGCCGCATACACTATTCTCAGAATGACTTGGTTG
AGTACTCACCAGTCACAGAAAAGCATCTTACGGATGGCATGACAGTAAGAGAATTATGCAGTGCTGCCAT
AACCATGAGTGATAACACTGCGGCCAACTTACTTCTGACAACGATCGGAGGACCGAAGGAGCTAACCGCT
TTTTTGCACAACATGGGGGATCATGTAACTCGCCTTGATCGTTGGGAACCGGAGCTGAATGAAGCCATAC
CAAACGACGAGCGTGACACCACGATGCCTGTAGCAATGGCAACAACGTTGCGCAAACTATTAACTGGCGA
ACTACTTACTCTAGCTTCCCGGCAACAATTAATAGACTGGATGGAGGCGGATAAAGTTGCAGGACCACTT
CTGCGCTCGGCCCTTCCGGCTGGCTGGTTTATTGCTGATAAATCTGGAGCCGGTGAGCGTGGGTCTCGCG
GTATCATTGCAGCACTGGGGCCAGATGGTAAGCCCTCCCGTATCGTAGTTATCTACACGACGGGGAGTCA
GGCAACTATGGATGAACGAAATAGACAGATCGCTGAGATAGGTGCCTCACTGATTAAGCATTGGTAACTG
TCAGACCAAGTTTACTCATATATACTTTAGATTGATTTAAAACTTCATTTTTAATTTAAAAGGATCTAGG
TGAAGATCCTTTTTGATAATCTCATGACCAAAATCCCTTAACGTGAGTTTTCGTTCCACTGAGCGTCAGA
CCCCGTAGAAAAGATCAAAGGATCTTCTTGAGATCCTTTTTTTCTGCGCGTAATCTGCTGCTTGCAAACA
AAAAAACCACCGCTACCAGCGGTGGTTTGTTTGCCGGATCAAGAGCTACCAACTCTTTTTCCGAAGGTAA
CTGGCTTCAGCAGAGCGCAGATACCAAATACTGTTCTTCTAGTGTAGCCGTAGTTAGGCCACCACTTCAA
GAACTCTGTAGCACCGCCTACATACCTCGCTCTGCTAATCCTGTTACCAGTGGCTGCTGCCAGTGGCGAT
AAGTCGTGTCTTACCGGGTTGGACTCAAGACGATAGTTACCGGATAAGGCGCAGCGGTCGGGCTGAACGG
GGGGTTCGTGCACACAGCCCAGCTTGGAGCGAACGACCTACACCGAACTGAGATACCTACAGCGTGAGCT
ATGAGAAAGCGCCACGCTTCCCGAAGGGAGAAAGGCGGACAGGTATCCGGTAAGCGGCAGGGTCGGAACA
GGAGAGCGCACGAGGGAGCTTCCAGGGGGAAACGCCTGGTATCTTTATAGTCCTGTCGGGTTTCGCCACC
TCTGACTTGAGCGTCGATTTTTGTGATGCTCGTCAGGGGGGCGGAGCCTATGGAAAAACGCCAGCAACGC
GGCCTTTTTACGGTTCCTGGCCTTTTGCTGGCCTTTTGCTCACATGTTCTTTCCTGCGTTATCCCCTGAT
TCTGTGGATAACCGTATTACCGCCTTTGAGTGAGCTGATACCGCTCGCCGCAGCCGAACGACCGAGCGCA
GCGAGTCAGTGAGCGAGGAAGCGGAAGAGCGCCCAATACGCAAACCGCCTCTCCCCGCGCGTTGGCCGAT
TCATTAATGCAGCTGGCACGACAGGTTTCCCGACTGGAAAGCGGGCAGTGAGCGCAACGCAATTAATGTG
AGTTAGCTCACTCATTAGGCACCCCAGGCTTTACACTTTATGCTTCCGGCTCGTATGTTGTGTGGAATTG
TGAGCGGATAACAATTTCACACAGGAAACAGCTATGACCATGATTACGCCAAGCGCGCAATTAACCCTCA
CTAAAGGGAACAAAAGCTGGAGCTGCAAGC
Features (pLannotate 1.2.2; 31 found; start..end, strand, type, name):
      5..231     +  promoter       RSV promoter: Rous sarcoma virus enhancer/promoter
    232..412     +  LTR            5' LTR (truncated): truncated 5' long terminal repeat (LTR) from HIV-1
    459..584     +  misc_feature   HIV-1 Ψ: packaging signal of human immunodeficiency virus type 1
    568..931     +  CDS            HIV-1 gag (fragment): gag protein from human immunodeficiency virus 1; gag
   1077..1310    +  misc_feature   RRE: The Rev response element (RRE) of HIV-1 allows for Rev-dependent mRNA export from the nucleus to the cytoplasm.
   1687..1713    +  CDS            Rev (fragment): human immunodeficiency virus 1 (HIV-1) Rev protein; rev; enhances nuclear export of unspliced and incompletely spliced viral mRNAs
   1720..1743    +  promoter       SV40 promoter (fragment): SV40 early promoter
   1744..1815    +  promoter       SV40 promoter (fragment): SV40 enhancer and early promoter
   1839..1974    +  rep_origin     SV40 ori: SV40 origin of replication
   2020..2616    +  CDS            PuroR (fragment): puromycin N-acetyltransferase; pac from Streptomyces; confers resistance to puromycin
   2665..2782    +  misc_feature   cPPT/CTS: central polypurine tract and central termination sequence of HIV-1
   2847..2913    +  CDS            small t antigen (fragment): SV40 (simian virus 40) small t antigen
   2920..4098    +  promoter       EF-1α promoter: strong constitutive promoter for human elongation factor EF-1α
   4115..5284    +  CDS            ZKSCAN3 (fragment): ZKSC3_HUMAN - Also known as ZFP47, ZNF306, ZNF309, ZSCAN13. Experimental evidence at protein level: Swiss-Prot protein existence level 1. Transcriptional factor that binds to the consensus sequence 5'-[GT][AG][AGT]GGGG-3' and acts as a repressor of autophagy. Specifically represses expression of genes involved in autophagy and lysosome biogenesis/function such as MAP1LC3B, ULK1 or WIPI2. Associates with chromatin at the ITGB4 and VEGF promoters. Also acts as a transcription activator and promotes cancer cell progression and/or migration in various tumors and myelomas. From Homo sapiens (Human)
   5300..5353    +  promoter       U6 promoter (fragment): RNA polymerase III promoter for human U6 snRNA
   5395..5983    +  misc_feature   WPRE: woodchuck hepatitis virus posttranscriptional regulatory element
   6034..6053    +  misc_feature   cPPT/CTS (fragment): central polypurine tract and central termination sequence of HIV-1
   6055..6288    +  LTR            3' LTR (ΔU3): self-inactivating 3' long terminal repeat (LTR) from HIV-1
   6366..6487    +  polyA_signal   SV40 poly(A) signal: SV40 polyadenylation signal
   6527..6662    +  rep_origin     SV40 ori: SV40 origin of replication
   6683..6701    -  promoter       T7 promoter: promoter for bacteriophage T7 RNA polymerase
   6709..6864    +  CDS            lacZα (fragment): LacZα fragment of β-galactosidase; lacZ fragment
   6869..7297    +  rep_origin     f1 ori (sequence partly withheld): f1 bacteriophage origin of replication; arrow indicates direction of (+) strand synthesis
   7350..7454    +  promoter       AmpR promoter: bla
   7455..8315    +  CDS            AmpR: β-lactamase; bla; confers resistance to ampicillin, carbenicillin, and related antibiotics
   8486..9074    +  rep_origin     ori: high-copy-number ColE1/pMB1/pBR322/pUC origin of replication
   9257..9349    +  CDS            lacI (fragment): lac repressor; lacI; The lac repressor binds to the lac operator to inhibit transcription in E. coli. This inhibition can be relieved by adding lactose or isopropyl-β-D-thiogalactopyranoside (IPTG).
   9362..9383    +  protein_bind   CAP binding site: CAP binding activates transcription in the presence of cAMP. E. coli catabolite activator protein
   9398..9428    +  promoter       lac promoter: promoter for the E. coli lac operon
   9436..9452    +  protein_bind   lac operator: The lac repressor binds to the lac operator to inhibit transcription in E. coli. This inhibition can be relieved by adding lactose or isopropyl-β-D-thiogalactopyranoside (IPTG). lac repressor encoded by lacI
   9497..9515    +  promoter       T3 promoter: promoter for bacteriophage T3 RNA polymerase
