[The description below was written by a language model from this plasmid's Addgene catalogue record and pLannotate feature annotations shown in this document.]
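Description:
TFORF2762 is a lentiviral mammalian expression plasmid built on the pLX_TRC317 backbone, one member of a large barcoded collection of transcription factor open reading frames. It is propagated in E. coli through a high-copy ColE1/pUC-type origin with ampicillin resistance (AmpR), and it also carries an f1 origin and remnants of a lac/lacZα cloning region flanked by T3 and T7 promoters. Because the lentiviral repeats can recombine, the depositor cautions that several colonies should be checked. The annotated full sequence is about 9.5 kb, consistent with the stated backbone plus insert.

The viral portion has a third-generation, self-inactivating layout. An RSV promoter fused to a truncated HIV-1 5' LTR drives genomic RNA production in packaging cells. It is followed by the Ψ packaging signal with a gag fragment, the RRE for Rev-dependent nuclear export, a cPPT/CTS element, and a ΔU3 3' LTR with a downstream SV40 polyadenylation signal. Within the provirus, an SV40 early promoter/origin region precedes a puromycin N-acetyltransferase gene for selecting transduced cells. A separate EF-1α promoter drives the insert, human ZKSCAN3, a zinc-finger transcription factor described as a repressor of autophagy and lysosome genes that can also act as an activator in tumour contexts. The synthesized ORF corresponds to a specific transcript isoform, and the annotation matches it only as a fragment of the reference protein. A WPRE downstream enhances transcript expression. The unique 24-bp barcode is not annotated separately. The short sequence between the ORF and the WPRE that matches a U6 promoter fragment is not explained in the record.

The construct is intended for overexpressing ZKSCAN3 in mammalian cells, particularly in pooled screens of directed differentiation where barcodes identify which factor each cell received.
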