Addgene plasmid #143611: TFORF2762
Purpose: Lentiviral vector for overexpressing transcription factor ORFs with unique 24-bp barcodes. Barcodes facilitate identification of transcription factors in pooled screens.
Depositing lab: Feng Zhang. Depositing organization: Broad Institute. Publication: A transcription factor atlas of directed differentiation. Joung J, Ma S, Tay T, Geiger-Schuller KR, Kirchgatterer PC, Verdine VK, Guo B, Arias-Garcia MA, Allen WE, Singh A, Kuksenko O, Abudayyeh OO, Gootenberg JS, Fu Z, Macrae RK, Buenrostro JD, Regev A, Zhang F. Cell. 2023 Jan 5;186(1):209-229.e26. doi: 10.1016/j.cell.2022.11.026. PubMed 36608654.
Backbone
  Vector backbone: pLX_TRC317
  Backbone manufacturer: Broad Institute Genetic Perturbation Platform
  Backbone size w/o insert (bp): 8264
  Vector type: Mammalian Expression, Lentiviral
  Selectable markers: Puromycin
Growth in bacteria
  Bacterial resistance: Ampicillin, 100 μg/mL
  Growth temperature: 37°C
  Growth strain: NEB Stable
  Copy number: High Copy
Gene/Insert
  Gene/Insert name: ZKSCAN3
  Species: H. sapiens (human)
  Insert size (bp): 1274
  Entrez Gene: ZKSCAN3 (a.k.a. ZF47, ZFP306, ZNF306, ZNF309, ZSCAN13, ZSCAN35, Zfp47, dJ874C20.1, dJ874C20.1., zfp-47)
  Promoter: EF1a
  Cloning method: Unknown
  Sequencing primers: 5′ GGGTGGAGACTGAAGTTAGGCCAG; 3′ CACATAGCGTAAAAGGAGCAACATAG
Terms and licenses: Academic/Nonprofit Terms; Industry Terms: Not Available to Industry
Depositor comments: NM_001242895,XM_006715218,ENST00000341464 . The transcription factor ORF portion of this plasmid was synthesized by Genewiz. Please test multiple small colonies in case of plasmid recombination. To make this collection available in a timely manner, a portion of this collection was not fully sequenced by Addgene. If an Addgene verified full plasmid sequence is not available, please contact us prior to placing an order to request the full sequence.
How to cite: TFORF2762 was a gift from Feng Zhang (Addgene plasmid # 143611 ; http://n2t.net/addgene:143611 ; RRID:Addgene_143611)
