>Addgene plasmid #143611 | TFORF2762 | depositor partial sequence | sequence record 282963 | Insert
ACCGCCACCATGGCACTATTGACACCAGCCCCAGGGTCACAAAGTAGCCAATTTCAGCTAATGAAGGCTC
TGCTCAAGCATGAATCTGTGGGATCCCAGCCTTTACAAGATAGAGTTCTCCAGGTCCCCGTGCTTGCCCA
TGGAGGATGCTGCAGAGAAGATAAAGTGGTAGCTTCTAGGCTTACTCCAGAGTCCCAGGGGTTGTTGAAA
GTGGAAGATGTGGCCCTGACCCTCACCCCTGAATGGACACAGCAGGATTCATCTCAGGGGAATCTCTGTA
GAGATGAAAAGCAGGAGAACCATGGCAGCCTGGTCTCCCTGGGTGATGAAAAACAGACTAAGAGCAGGGA
CTTGCCTCCAGCTGAGGAGCTTCCAGAAAAGGAGCATGGGAAGATATCGTGCCACCTGAGAGAAGACATT
GCCCAGATTCCTACATGTGCAGAAGCTGGTGAACAGGAGGGCAGGCTACAAAGAAAGCAGAAAAATGCCA
CAGGAGGGAGGCGGCACATCTGCCATGAATGTGGAAAGAGTTTTGCTCAAAGCTCAGGCCTGAGTAAACA
CAGGAGAATCCACACTGGTGAGAAACCCTACGAATGTGAAGAGTGTGGCAAAGCCTTCATTGGGAGCTCT
GCCCTTGTCATTCATCAGAGAGTCCACACTGGTGAGAAGCCATATGAGTGTGAAGAATGTGGTAAGGCCT
TCAGTCATAGCTCAGACCTTATCAAGCATCAGAGAACCCACACTGGGGAGAAGCCCTATGAGTGTGATGA
CTGTGGGAAGACCTTCAGCCAGAGCTGCAGCCTCCTTGAACATCACAGAATCCACACTGGGGAGAAGCCG
TATCAGTGCAGTATGTGTGGCAAAGCCTTTAGGCGAAGTTCACATCTCCTGAGACATCAGAGGATCCATA
CTGGGGATAAAAATGTTCAGGAACCTGAGCAGGGAGAGGCCTGGAAAAGTAGGATGGAAAGCCAGTTGGA
AAATGTTGAAACTCCCATGTCTTATAAATGTAATGAGTGTGAAAGAAGTTTCACTCAGAATACAGGCCTC
ATTGAACATCAAAAAATCCACACTGGTGAGAAACCCTATCAGTGTAATGCGTGTGGAAAAGGCTTCACCC
GAATTTCATACCTTGTTCAACATCAGAGAAGCCATGTAGGGAAAAACATCCTATCACAGTAGTAATGAAC
TAGTCCGTAACTTGAAAGTATTTCGATTTCTTGGCTTTATATATCTTGTGGAAAGGACGACTAAGGACGG
TACGGAGTCGTTAT
