>Addgene plasmid #143611 | TFORF2762 | depositor partial sequence | sequence record 282964 | Barcode
CTAAGGACGGTACGGAGTCGTTAT
